>Addgene plasmid #180508 | pcDNA3.1-EGFP(W58stop)-HiBiT | addgene full sequence | sequence record 357072 | Addgene NGS Result
GACGGATCGGGAGATCTCCCGATCCCCTATGGTGCACTCTCAGTACAATCTGCTCTGATGCCGCATAGTT
AAGCCAGTATCTGCTCCCTGCTTGTGTGTTGGAGGTCGCTGAGTAGTGCGCGAGCAAAATTTAAGCTACA
ACAAGGCAAGGCTTGACCGACAATTGCATGAAGAATCTGCTTAGGGTTAGGCGTTTTGCGCTGCTTCGCG
ATGTACGGGCCAGATATACGCGTTGACATTGATTATTGACTAGTTATTAATAGTAATCAATTACGGGGTC
ATTAGTTCATAGCCCATATATGGAGTTCCGCGTTACATAACTTACGGTAAATGGCCCGCCTGGCTGACCG
CCCAACGACCCCCGCCCATTGACGTCAATAATGACGTATGTTCCCATAGTAACGCCAATAGGGACTTTCC
ATTGACGTCAATGGGTGGAGTATTTACGGTAAACTGCCCACTTGGCAGTACATCAAGTGTATCATATGCC
AAGTACGCCCCCTATTGACGTCAATGACGGTAAATGGCCCGCCTGGCATTATGCCCAGTACATGACCTTA
TGGGACTTTCCTACTTGGCAGTACATCTACGTATTAGTCATCGCTATTACCATGGTGATGCGGTTTTGGC
AGTACATCAATGGGCGTGGATAGCGGTTTGACTCACGGGGATTTCCAAGTCTCCACCCCATTGACGTCAA
TGGGAGTTTGTTTTGGCACCAAAATCAACGGGACTTTCCAAAATGTCGTAACAACTCCGCCCCATTGACG
CAAATGGGCGGTAGGCGTGTACGGTGGGAGGTCTATATAAGCAGAGCTCTCTGGCTAACTAGAGAACCCA
CTGCTTACTGGCTTATCGAAATTAATACGACTCACTATAGGGAGACCCAAGCTGGCTAGCGTTTAAACTT
AAGCTTGGTACCGAGCTCGGATCCACTAGTCCAGTGTGGTGGAATTCTGCAGATATCCAGCACAGTGGCG
GCCGCGCCACCATGGTGAGCAAGGGCGAGGAGCTGTTCACCGGGGTGGTGCCCATCCTGGTCGAGCTGGA
CGGCGACGTAAACGGCCACAAGTTCAGCGTGTCCGGCGAGGGCGAGGGCGATGCCACCTACGGCAAGCTG
ACCCTGAAGTTCATCTGCACCACCGGCAAGCTGCCCGTGCCCTAGCCCACCCTCGTGACCACCCTGACCT
ACGGCGTGCAGTGCTTCAGCCGCTACCCCGACCACATGAAGCAGCACGACTTCTTCAAGTCCGCCATGCC
CGAAGGCTACGTCCAGGAGCGCACCATCTTCTTCAAGGACGACGGCAACTACAAGACCCGCGCCGAGGTG
AAGTTCGAGGGCGACACCCTGGTGAACCGCATCGAGCTGAAGGGCATCGACTTCAAGGAGGACGGCAACA
TCCTGGGGCACAAGCTGGAGTACAACTACAACAGCCACAACGTCTATATCATGGCCGACAAGCAGAAGAA
CGGCATCAAGGTGAACTTCAAGATCCGCCACAACATCGAGGACGGCAGCGTGCAGCTCGCCGACCACTAC
CAGCAGAACACCCCCATCGGCGACGGCCCCGTGCTGCTGCCCGACAACCACTACCTGAGCACCCAGTCCG
CCCTGAGCAAAGACCCCAACGAGAAGCGCGATCACATGGTCCTGCTGGAGTTCGTGACCGCCGCCGGGAT
CACTCTCGGCATGGACGAGCTGTACAAGGTGAGCGGCTGGCGGCTGTTCAAGAAGATTAGCTGACTCGAG
TCTAGAGGGCCCGTTTAAACCCGCTGATCAGCCTCGACTGTGCCTTCTAGTTGCCAGCCATCTGTTGTTT
GCCCCTCCCCCGTGCCTTCCTTGACCCTGGAAGGTGCCACTCCCACTGTCCTTTCCTAATAAAATGAGGA
AATTGCATCGCATTGTCTGAGTAGGTGTCATTCTATTCTGGGGGGTGGGGTGGGGCAGGACAGCAAGGGG
GAGGATTGGGAAGACAATAGCAGGCATGCTGGGGATGCGGTGGGCTCTATGGCTTCTGAGGCGGAAAGAA
CCAGCTGGGGCTCTAGGGGGTATCCCC
[124 nt withheld, positions 2058-2181]
C
[91 nt withheld, positions 2183-2273]
A
[49 nt withheld, positions 2275-2323]
CCTTTGACGTTGGAGTCCACGTTCTTT
[37 nt withheld, positions 2351-2387]
ACCCTATCTCGGTCTATTCTTTTGATTTATAAGGGATTTTGCCGATTTCGGCCTATTGGTTAAAAAATGA
GCTGATTTAACAAAAATTTAACGCGAATTAATTCTGTGGAATGTGTGTCAGTTAGGGTGTGGAAAGTCCC
CAGGCTCCCCAGCAGGCAGAAGTATGCAAAGCATGCATCTCAATTAGTCAGCAACCAGGTGTGGAAAGTC
CCCAGGCTCCCCAGCAGGCAGAAGTATGCAAAGCATGCATCTCAATTAGTCAGCAACCATAGTCCCGCCC
CTAACTCCGCCCATCCCGCCCCTAACTCCGCCCAGTTCCGCCCATTCTCCGCCCCATGGCTGACTAATTT
TTTTTATTTATGCAGAGGCCGAGGCCGCCTCTGCCTCTGAGCTATTCCAGAAGTAGTGAGGAGGCTTTTT
TGGAGGCCTAGGCTTTTGCAAAAAGCTCCCGGGAGCTTGTATATCCATTTTCGGATCTGATCAAGAGACA
GGATGAGGATCGTTTCGCATGATTGAACAAGATGGATTGCACGCAGGTTCTCCGGCCGCTTGGGTGGAGA
GGCTATTCGGCTATGACTGGGCACAACAGACAATCGGCTGCTCTGATGCCGCCGTGTTCCGGCTGTCAGC
GCAGGGGCGCCCGGTTCTTTTTGTCAAGACCGACCTGTCCGGTGCCCTGAATGAACTGCAGGACGAGGCA
GCGCGGCTATCGTGGCTGGCCACGACGGGCGTTCCTTGCGCAGCTGTGCTCGACGTTGTCACTGAAGCGG
GAAGGGACTGGCTGCTATTGGGCGAAGTGCCGGGGCAGGATCTCCTGTCATCTCACCTTGCTCCTGCCGA
GAAAGTATCCATCATGGCTGATGCAATGCGGCGGCTGCATACGCTTGATCCGGCTACCTGCCCATTCGAC
CACCAAGCGAAACATCGCATCGAGCGAGCACGTACTCGGATGGAAGCCGGTCTTGTCGATCAGGATGATC
TGGACGAAGAGCATCAGGGGCTCGCGCCAGCCGAACTGTTCGCCAGGCTCAAGGCGCGCATGCCCGACGG
CGAGGATCTCGTCGTGACCCATGGCGATGCCTGCTTGCCGAATATCATGGTGGAAAATGGCCGCTTTTCT
GGATTCATCGACTGTGGCCGGCTGGGTGTGGCGGACCGCTATCAGGACATAGCGTTGGCTACCCGTGATA
TTGCTGAAGAGCTTGGCGGCGAATGGGCTGACCGCTTCCTCGTGCTTTACGGTATCGCCGCTCCCGATTC
GCAGCGCATCGCCTTCTATCGCCTTCTTGACGAGTTCTTCTGAGCGGGACTCTGGGGTTCGAAATGACCG
ACCAAGCGACGCCCAACCTGCCATCACGAGATTTCGATTCCACCGCCGCCTTCTATGAAAGGTTGGGCTT
CGGAATCGTTTTCCGGGACGCCGGCTGGATGATCCTCCAGCGCGGGGATCTCATGCTGGAGTTCTTCGCC
CACCCCAACTTGTTTATTGCAGCTTATAATGGTTACAAATAAAGCAATAGCATCACAAATTTCACAAATA
AAGCATTTTTTTCACTGCATTCTAGTTGTGGTTTGTCCAAACTCATCAATGTATCTTATCATGTCTGTAT
ACCGTCGACCTCTAGCTAGAGCTTGGCGTAATCATGGTCATAGCTGTTTCCTGTGTGAAATTGTTATCCG
CTCACAATTCCACACAACATACGAGCCGGAAGCATAAAGTGTAAAGCCTGGGGTGCCTAATGAGTGAGCT
AACTCACATTAATTGCGTTGCGCTCACTGCCCGCTTTCCAGTCGGGAAACCTGTCGTGCCAGCTGCATTA
ATGAATCGGCCAACGCGCGGGGAGAGGCGGTTTGCGTATTGGGCGCTCTTCCGCTTCCTCGCTCACTGAC
TCGCTGCGCTCGGTCGTTCGGCTGCGGCGAGCGGTATCAGCTCACTCAAAGGCGGTAATACGGTTATCCA
CAGAATCAGGGGATAACGCAGGAAAGAACATGTGAGCAAAAGGCCAGCAAAAGGCCAGGAACCGTAAAAA
GGCCGCGTTGCTGGCGTTTTTCCATAGGCTCCGCCCCCCTGACGAGCATCACAAAAATCGACGCTCAAGT
CAGAGGTGGCGAAACCCGACAGGACTATAAAGATACCAGGCGTTTCCCCCTGGAAGCTCCCTCGTGCGCT
CTCCTGTTCCGACCCTGCCGCTTACCGGATACCTGTCCGCCTTTCTCCCTTCGGGAAGCGTGGCGCTTTC
TCATAGCTCACGCTGTAGGTATCTCAGTTCGGTGTAGGTCGTTCGCTCCAAGCTGGGCTGTGTGCACGAA
CCCCCCGTTCAGCCCGACCGCTGCGCCTTATCCGGTAACTATCGTCTTGAGTCCAACCCGGTAAGACACG
ACTTATCGCCACTGGCAGCAGCCACTGGTAACAGGATTAGCAGAGCGAGGTATGTAGGCGGTGCTACAGA
GTTCTTGAAGTGGTGGCCTAACTACGGCTACACTAGAAGAACAGTATTTGGTATCTGCGCTCTGCTGAAG
CCAGTTACCTTCGGAAAAAGAGTTGGTAGCTCTTGATCCGGCAAACAAACCACCGCTGGTAGCGGTGGTT
TTTTTGTTTGCAAGCAGCAGATTACGCGCAGAAAAAAAGGATCTCAAGAAGATCCTTTGATCTTTTCTAC
GGGGTCTGACGCTCAGTGGAACGAAAACTCACGTTAAGGGATTTTGGTCATGAGATTATCAAAAAGGATC
TTCACCTAGATCCTTTTAAATTAAAAATGAAGTTTTAAATCAATCTAAAGTATATATGAGTAAACTTGGT
CTGACAGTTACCAATGCTTAATCAGTGAGGCACCTATCTCAGCGATCTGTCTATTTCGTTCATCCATAGT
TGCCTGACTCCCCGTCGTGTAGATAACTACGATACGGGAGGGCTTACCATCTGGCCCCAGTGCTGCAATG
ATACCGCGAGACCCACGCTCACCGGCTCCAGATTTATCAGCAATAAACCAGCCAGCCGGAAGGGCCGAGC
GCAGAAGTGGTCCTGCAACTTTATCCGCCTCCATCCAGTCTATTAATTGTTGCCGGGAAGCTAGAGTAAG
TAGTTCGCCAGTTAATAGTTTGCGCAACGTTGTTGCCATTGCTACAGGCATCGTGGTGTCACGCTCGTCG
TTTGGTATGGCTTCATTCAGCTCCGGTTCCCAACGATCAAGGCGAGTTACATGATCCCCCATGTTGTGCA
AAAAAGCGGTTAGCTCCTTCGGTCCTCCGATCGTTGTCAGAAGTAAGTTGGCCGCAGTGTTATCACTCAT
GGTTATGGCAGCACTGCATAATTCTCTTACTGTCATGCCATCCGTAAGATGCTTTTCTGTGACTGGTGAG
TACTCAACCAAGTCATTCTGAGAATAGTGTATGCGGCGACCGAGTTGCTCTTGCCCGGCGTCAATACGGG
ATAATACCGCGCCACATAGCAGAACTTTAAAAGTGCTCATCATTGGAAAACGTTCTTCGGGGCGAAAACT
CTCAAGGATCTTACCGCTGTTGAGATCCAGTTCGATGTAACCCACTCGTGCACCCAACTGATCTTCAGCA
TCTTTTACTTTCACCAGCGTTTCTGGGTGAGCAAAAACAGGAAGGCAAAATGCCGCAAAAAAGGGAATAA
GGGCGACACGGAAATGTTGAATACTCATACTCTTCCTTTTTCAATATTATTGAAGCATTTATCAGGGTTA
TTGTCTCATGAGCGGATACATATTTGAATGTATTTAGAAAAATAAACAAATAGGGGTTCCGCGCACATTT
CCCCGAAAAGTGCCACCTGACGTC
Features (pLannotate 1.2.2; 20 found; start..end, strand, type, name):
     28..80      -  misc_feature   bom (fragment): basis of mobility region from pBR322
    235..614     +  enhancer       CMV enhancer: human cytomegalovirus immediate early enhancer
    615..818     +  promoter       CMV promoter: human cytomegalovirus (CMV) immediate early promoter
    814..847     +  LTR            5' LTR (truncated) (fragment): truncated 5' long terminal repeat (LTR) from HIV-1
    863..881     +  promoter       T7 promoter: promoter for bacteriophage T7 RNA polymerase
    992..1708    +  CDS            EGFP: EGFP is a basic (constitutively fluorescent) green fluorescent protein published in 1996, derived from Aequorea victoria. It is reported to be a rapidly-maturing weak dimer with moderate acid sensitivity.
   1788..2012    +  polyA_signal   bGH poly(A) signal: bovine growth hormone polyadenylation signal
   2016..2037    +  promoter       SV40 promoter (fragment): SV40 enhancer and early promoter
   2058..2486    +  rep_origin     f1 ori (sequence partly withheld): f1 bacteriophage origin of replication; arrow indicates direction of (+) strand synthesis
   2500..2829    +  promoter       SV40 promoter: SV40 enhancer and early promoter
   2896..3687    +  CDS            neo: KKA2_KLEPN - Also known as kan, nptII. Experimental evidence at protein level: Swiss-Prot protein existence level 1. Resistance to kanamycin, neomycin, paromomycin, ribostamycin, butirosin and gentamicin B. From Klebsiella pneumoniae.
   3711..3869    +  CDS            ble (fragment): BLE_KLEPN - Experimental evidence at protein level: Swiss-Prot protein existence level 1. Binding protein with a strong affinity to the bleomycin family of antibiotics. Binds to CL990; an antimitotic-antibiotic compound. From Klebsiella pneumoniae.
   3864..3985    +  polyA_signal   SV40 poly(A) signal: SV40 polyadenylation signal
   4058..4074    -  protein_bind   lac operator: The lac repressor binds to the lac operator to inhibit transcription in E. coli. This inhibition can be relieved by adding lactose or isopropyl-β-D-thiogalactopyranoside (IPTG). lac repressor encoded by lacI
   4082..4112    -  promoter       lac promoter: promoter for the E. coli lac operon
   4127..4148    -  protein_bind   CAP binding site: CAP binding activates transcription in the presence of cAMP. E. coli catabolite activator protein
   4161..4253    -  CDS            lacI (fragment): lac repressor; lacI; The lac repressor binds to the lac operator to inhibit transcription in E. coli. This inhibition can be relieved by adding lactose or isopropyl-β-D-thiogalactopyranoside (IPTG).
   4436..5024    -  rep_origin     ori: high-copy-number ColE1/pMB1/pBR322/pUC origin of replication
   5195..6055    -  CDS            AmpR: β-lactamase; bla; confers resistance to ampicillin, carbenicillin, and related antibiotics
   6056..6160    -  promoter       AmpR promoter: bla
