[The description below was written by a language model from this plasmid's Addgene catalogue record and pLannotate feature annotations shown in this document.]
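Description:
pcDNA3.1-EGFP(W58stop)-HiBiT is a 6.2 kb mammalian expression plasmid built on the pcDNA3.1 backbone. In E. coli it is maintained at high copy through a ColE1/pUC-type origin and selected with ampicillin via the β-lactamase gene. An f1 origin is also present. For mammalian cells, an SV40 early promoter drives the neomycin phosphotransferase gene, followed by an SV40 polyadenylation signal, which allows G418 selection of stable transfectants. Several short annotated fragments (bom, lac promoter/operator, lacI, ble and a truncated HIV-1 LTR match) look like backbone remnants or incidental sequence matches rather than functional parts.

The expression cassette consists of the human CMV immediate-early enhancer and promoter, a T7 promoter upstream of the insert, the EGFP coding sequence and the bovine growth hormone polyadenylation signal. Tryptophan codon 58 of EGFP (UGG) has been changed to an amber stop codon (UAG), so translation of the unmodified transcript terminates early and yields neither fluorescent protein nor the C-terminal HiBiT tag. HiBiT is the small peptide that complements a larger luciferase fragment to give luminescence. It is listed in the catalogue fields but is not annotated separately in the feature table.

The construct therefore behaves as a gain-of-signal reporter, because restoring codon 58 to a tryptophan codon at the RNA level would allow full-length EGFP-HiBiT to be made and read out by fluorescence or luminescence. The associated publication concerns the use of RNA editing to verify functional mRNA delivery by extracellular vesicles, which fits this design. The record does not detail the editing components or the assay configuration.
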