Addgene plasmid #180508: pcDNA3.1-EGFP(W58stop)-HiBiT
Purpose: Mammalian expression of EGFP(W58stop)-HiBiT
Depositing lab: Masaharu Somiya. Depositing organization: The University of Osaka. Publication: Verification of extracellular vesicle-mediated functional mRNA delivery by RNA editing. Somiya M, Kuroda S. bioRxiv 2022.01.25.477620 10.1101/2022.01.25.477620.
Backbone
  Vector backbone: pcDNA3.1
  Vector type: Mammalian Expression
  Selectable markers: Neomycin (select with G418)
Growth in bacteria
  Bacterial resistance: Ampicillin, 100 μg/mL
  Growth temperature: 37°C
  Growth strain: DH5alpha
  Copy number: High Copy
Gene/Insert
  Gene/Insert name: EGFP(W58stop)
  Mutation: W58(UGG) to amber stop codon(UAG)
  Promoter: CMV
  Tag / fusion protein: HiBiT (C terminal on insert)
  Cloning method: Gibson Cloning
  Sequencing primers: 5′ CMV-F; 3′ BGH-R
Terms and licenses: Academic/Nonprofit Terms; Industry Terms: Not Available to Industry
Depositor comments: Please visit https://www.biorxiv.org/content/10.1101/2022.01.25.477620v1 for bioRxiv preprint.
How to cite: pcDNA3.1-EGFP(W58stop)-HiBiT was a gift from Masaharu Somiya (Addgene plasmid # 180508 ; http://n2t.net/addgene:180508 ; RRID:Addgene_180508)
